Addgene plasmid #234534: pJPC062
Purpose: TRV2 expressing CinH
Depositing lab: Daniel Voytas. Depositing organization: University of Minnesota. Publication: Viral delivery of recombinases activates heritable genetic switches in plants. Chamness JC, Cody JP, Cruz AJ, Voytas DF. Plant Physiol. 2025 Mar 1;197(3):kiaf073. doi: 10.1093/plphys/kiaf073. Epub 2025 Feb 21. PubMed 40111273.
Backbone
  Vector backbone: pEE083
  Vector type: Plant Expression ; Recombinase
Growth in bacteria
  Bacterial resistance: Kanamycin, 50 μg/mL
  Growth temperature: 37°C
  Growth strain: DH5alpha
  Copy number: High Copy
Gene/Insert
  Gene/Insert name: CinH Recombinase (alt name: Tobaco Rattle Virus components)
  Species: Bacillus cytotoxicus
  Promoter: CaMV 35S
  Cloning method: Golden Gate
  Sequencing primers: 5′ 35 S promoter
Terms and licenses: Academic/Nonprofit Terms; Industry Terms: Not Available to Industry
How to cite: pJPC062 was a gift from Daniel Voytas (Addgene plasmid # 234534 ; http://n2t.net/addgene:234534 ; RRID:Addgene_234534)
