[The description below was written by a language model from this plasmid's Addgene catalogue record and pLannotate feature annotations shown in this document.]
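Description:
pJPC062 is an 11.1 kb binary T-DNA plasmid, built on the pEE083 backbone by Golden Gate assembly, that launches a recombinant Tobacco rattle virus RNA2 (TRV2) carrying the CinH recombinase in plants. It has the architecture of an Agrobacterium shuttle vector. A ColE1/pMB1-type origin with the pBR322 bom region supports high-copy propagation in E. coli. The pVS1 oriV, RepA and StaA functions provide replication and stable maintenance in Agrobacterium. An aphA-3-type kanamycin resistance gene is the bacterial selection marker. No plant selectable marker is annotated within the T-DNA.

Between the nopaline-type left and right border repeats, an enhanced CaMV 35S promoter with a duplicated enhancer drives transcription of the TRV2 cDNA. The annotated viral elements are the TRV coat protein coding sequence and, near the 3' end, a tRNA-like-structure pseudoknot. Between them lies an open reading frame that the automated annotation labels tnpR by homology to a serine resolvase. This matches the catalogued insert, CinH, a small serine recombinase listed as coming from Bacillus cytotoxicus. The table does not annotate the element that drives its expression from the viral RNA. A type III hammerhead ribozyme just after the viral sequence would self-cleave the transcript to give a defined viral 3' end, and a NOS terminator follows. The short 9xHis, MCS and rop hits are fragments and probably incidental.

After agroinfiltration, normally together with a TRV RNA1 construct that supplies the replication and movement functions, the virus would spread and express CinH in infected tissue. The associated publication used viral delivery of recombinases to activate heritable genetic switches in plants, presumably by recombination at CinH target sites in a transgenic reporter or switch locus.
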