Features (pLannotate 1.2.2; 19 found; start..end, strand, type, name):
      1..25      +  misc_feature   LB T-DNA repeat: left border repeat from nopaline C58 T-DNA
    128..148     -  misc_feature   MCS (fragment): pUC18/19 multiple cloning site
    223..897     +  promoter       CaMV 35S promoter (enhanced): cauliflower mosaic virus 35S promoter with a duplicated enhancer region
   1457..2068    +  CDS            CP: CAPSD_TRVPP - Experimental evidence at protein level: Swiss-Prot protein existence level 1. Capsid protein self-assembles to form rod-shaped virions about 22 nm in diameter with a central canal enclosing the viral genomic RNA. From Tobacco rattle virus (isolate PpK20) (TRV).
   2440..2991    +  CDS            tnpR: TNR5_PSEAI - Protein inferred from homology: Swiss-Prot protein existence level 3. Resolvase catalyzes the resolution (a site-specific recombination) of the cointegrated replicon to yield the final transposition products. From Pseudomonas aeruginosa.
   3389..3428    +  ncRNA          TLS-PK6: Accession: RF01101 - Pseudoknot of tRNA-like structure
   3424..3479    +  ncRNA          Hammerhead 3: Accession: RF00008 - Hammerhead ribozyme (type III)
   3489..3507    +  CDS            9xHis (fragment): 9xHis affinity tag
   3542..3794    +  terminator     NOS terminator: nopaline synthase terminator and poly(A) signal
   3816..3840    +  misc_feature   RB T-DNA repeat: right border repeat from nopaline C58 T-DNA
   4180..4581    +  CDS            Y4CG_SINFN (fragment): Protein inferred from homology: Swiss-Prot protein existence level 3. From Sinorhizobium fredii (strain NBRC 101917 / NGR234).
   5141..5770    +  CDS            pVS1 StaA: stability protein from the Pseudomonas plasmid pVS1 (Heeb et al., 2000)
   6199..7272    +  CDS            pVS1 RepA: replication protein from the Pseudomonas plasmid pVS1 (Heeb et al., 2000)
   7338..7532    +  rep_origin     pVS1 oriV: origin of replication for the Pseudomonas plasmid pVS1 (Heeb et al., 2000)
   7735..7774    +  CDS            rop (fragment): Rop protein, which maintains plasmids at low copy number; rop
   7876..8016    +  misc_feature   bom: basis of mobility region from pBR322
   8202..8790    -  rep_origin     ori: high-copy-number ColE1/pMB1/pBR322/pUC origin of replication
   8898..8967    -  ncRNA          RNA-OUT: Accession: RF00240 - RNA-OUT
   9924..10718   -  CDS            KanR: aminoglycoside phosphotransferase; aphA-3; confers resistance to kanamycin
>Addgene plasmid #234534 | pJPC062 | addgene full sequence | sequence record 469051 | Addgene NGS Result
TGGCAGGATATATTGTGGTGTAAACAAATTGACGCTTAGACAACTTAATAACACATTGCGGACGTTTTTA
ATGTACTGAATTAACGCCGAATTAATTCCTAGGCCACCATGTTGGGCCCGGCGCGCCAAGCTTGCATGCC
TGCAGGTCAACATGGTGGAGCACGACACTCTCGTCTACTCCAAGAATATCAAAGATACAGTCTCAGAAGA
CCAGAGGGCTATTGAGACTTTTCAACAAAGGGTAATATCGGGAAACCTCCTCGGATTCCATTGCCCAGCT
ATCTGTCACTTCATCGAAAGGACAGTAGAAAAGGAAGATGGCTTCTACAAATGCCATCATTGCGATAAAG
GAAAGGCTATCGTTCAAGATGCCTCTACCGACAGTGGTCCCAAAGATGGACCCCCACCCACGAGGAACAT
CGTGGAAAAAGAAGACGTTCCAACCACGTCTTCAAAGCAAGTGGATTGATGTGATGGTCAACATGGTGGA
GCACGACACTCTCGTCTACTCCAAGAATATCAAAGATACAGTCTCAGAAGACCAGAGGGCTATTGAGACT
TTTCAACAAAGGGTAATATCGGGAAACCTCCTCGGATTCCATTGCCCAGCTATCTGTCACTTCATCGAAA
GGACAGTAGAAAAGGAAGATGGCTTCTACAAATGCCATCATTGCGATAAAGGAAAGGCTATCGTTCAAGA
TGCCTCTACCGACAGTGGTCCCAAAGATGGACCCCCACCCACGAGGAACATCGTGGAAAAAGAAGACGTT
CCAACCACGTCTTCAAAGCAAGTGGATTGATGTGATATCTCCACTGACGTAAGGGATGACGCACAATCCC
ACTATCCTTCGCAAGACCCTTCCTCTATATAAGGAAGTTCATTTCATTTGGAGAGGATAAAACATTGCAC
CTATGGTGTTGCCCTGGCTGGGGTATGTCAGTGATCGCAGTAGAATGTACTAATTGACAAGTTGGAGAAT
ACGGTAGAACGTCCTTATCCAACACAGCCTTTATCCCTCTCCCTGACGAGGTTTTTGTCAGTGTAATATT
TCTTTTTGAACTATCCAGCTTAGTACCGTACGGGAAAGTGACTGGTGTGCTTATCTTTGAAATGTTACTT
TGGGTTTCGGTTCTTTAGGTTAGTAAGAAAGCACTTGTCTTCTCATACAAAGGAAAACCTGAGACGTATC
GCTTACGAAAGTAGCAATGAAAGAAAGGTGGTGGTTTTAATCGCTACCGCAAAAACGATGGGGTCGTTTT
AATTAACTTCTCCTACGCAAGCGTCTAAACGGACGTTGGGGTTTTGCTAGTTTCTTTAGAGAAAACTAGC
TAAGTCTTTAATGTTATCATTAGAGATGGCATAAATATAATACTTGTGTCTGCTGATAAGATCATTTTAA
TTTGGACGATTAGACTTGTTGAACTACAGGTTACTGAATCACTTGCGCTAATCAACATGGGAGATATGTA
CGATGAATCATTTGACAAGTCGGGCGGTCCTGCTGACTTGATGGACGATTCTTGGGTGGAATCAGTTTCG
TGGAAAGATCTGTTGAAGAAGTTACACAGCATAAAATTTGCACTACAGTCTGGTAGAGATGAGATCACTG
GGTTACTAGCGGCACTGAATAGACAGTGTCCTTATTCACCATATGAGCAGTTTCCAGATAAGAAGGTGTA
TTTCCTTTTAGACTCACGGGCTAACAGTGCTCTTGGTGTGATTCAGAACGCTTCAGCGTTCAAGAGACGA
GCTGATGAGAAGAATGCAGTGGCGGGTGTTACAAATATTCCTGCGAATCCAAACACAACGGTTACGACGA
ACCAAGGGAGTACTACTACTACCAAGGCGAACACTGGCTCGACTTTGGAAGAAGACTTGTACACTTATTA
CAAATTCGATGATGCCTCTACAGCTTTCCACAAATCTCTAACTTCGTTAGAGAACATGGAGTTGAAGAGT
TATTACCGAAGGAACTTTGAGAAAGTATTCGGGATTAAGTTTGGTGGAGCAGCTGCTAGTTCATCTGCAC
CGCCTCCAGCGAGTGGAGGTCCGATACGTCCTAATCCCTAGGGATTTAAGGACGTGAACTCTGTTGAGAT
CTCTGTGAAATTCAGAGGGTGGGTGATACCATATTCACTGATGCCATTAGCGACATCTAAATAGGGCTAA
TTGTGACTAATTTGAGGGAATTTCCTTTACCATTGACGTCAGTGTCGTTGGTAGCATTTGAGTTTCGGAG
CATCTTGTTCTGGGGTTTCACACTATCTTTAGAGAAAGTGTTAAGTTAATTAAGTTATCTTAATTAAGAG
CATAATTATACTGATTTGTCTCTCGTTGATAGAGTCTATCATTCTGTTACTAAAAATTTGACAACTCGGT
TTGCTGACCTACTGGTTACTGTATCACTTACCCGAGTTAACGAGTCTAGAAACATGGGGAAGGGACAAAA
GGTTGGCTACGTTCGTGTTTCATCGGTTGAGCAAAACACTGGGCGGCAGCTCGAGGGCATCGAGGTGGAT
AGGATCTTCGTGGACAGGGCTTCCGGCAAGAATACCGATAGACCGAAGTTCCAGGAAATGCTCAACTACG
TCAGGGAAGGCGACCGCGTGATCGTCCACTCAATGGATAGGTTCGCTAGGTCCCTCAAGGACTTGGTTAC
CGAGGTCGACAAATTGGTCAAGAGGGGGATTGCCATTCAATTCGTCAAGGAGAACATCACTTTCACCGCA
CAGTCCACTCCAATGGACAACCTCATGCTGCAGCTTATGGGCGCCTTCGCGCAATTTGAGAGAGAGATTA
TACTTGAGCGGCAGAAGGAGGGTATTAAGATCGCTGCCGCCCAAGGAAAGTACAAAGGTAGGGTGCATAA
ACTCAACCCGGACCAGGCTAAGGCTTTGCTACAAGCGTGGAAGGAGGGCAAGTATTCTAGCAAGGTTGAC
CTCGCCAAAGCGTTCGGCATATCCAGGCAAGCCGTCTACAGATACCTCAAGCAGATCAATCCTAAGAAAA
AGCGGAAAGTGTGAAGTGCCGGGCATGTCCCGAAGACATTAAACTACGGTTCTTTAAGTAGATCCGTGTC
TGAAGTTTTAGGTTCAATTTAAACCTACGAGATTGACATTCTCGACTGATCTTGATTGATCGGTAAGTCT
TTTGTAATTTAATTTTCTTTTTGATTTTATTTTAAATTGTTATCTGTTTCTGTGTATAGACTGTTTGAGA
TCGGCGTTTGGCCGACTCATTGTCTTACCATAGGGGAACGGACTTTGTTTGTGTTGTTATTTTATTTGTA
TTTTATTAAAATTCTCAACGATCTGAAAAAGCCTCGCGGCTAAGAGATTGTTGGGGGGTGAGTAAGTACT
TTTAAAGTGATGATGGTTACAAAGGCAAAAGGGGTAAAACCCCTCGCCTACGTAAGCGTTATTACGCCCG
TCTGTACTTATATCAGTACACTGACGAGTCCCTAAAGGACGAAACGGGAGAACGCTAGCCACCACCACCA
CCACCACGTGTGAATTACAGGTGACCAGCTCGAATTTCCCCGATCGTTCAAACATTTGGCAATAAAGTTT
CTTAAGATTGAATCCTGTTGCCGGTCTTGCGATGATTATCATATAATTTCTGTTGAATTACGTTAAGCAT
GTAATAATTAACATGTAATGCATGACGTTATTTATGAGATGGGTTTTTATGATTAGAGTCCCGCAATTAT
ACATTTAATACGCGATAGAAAACAAAATATAGCGCGCAAACTAGGATAAATTATCGCGCGCGGTGTCATC
TATGTTACTAGATCGGGAATTAAACTATCAGTGTTTGACAGGATATATTGGCGGGTAAACCTAAGAGAAA
AGAGCGTTTATTAGAATAATCGGATATTTAAAAGGGCGTGAAAAGGTTTATCCGTTCGTCCATTTGTATG
TGCATGCCAACCACAGGGTTCCCCTCGGGATCAAAGTACTTTGATCCAACCCCTCCGCTGCTATAGTGCA
GTCGGCTTCTGACGTTCAGTGCAGCCGTCTTCTGAAAACGACATGTCGCACAAGTCCTAAGTTACGCGAC
AGGCTGCCGCCCTGCCCTTTTCCTGGCGTTTTCTTGTCGCGTGTTTTAGTCGCATAAAGTAGAATACTTG
CGACTAGAACCGGAGACATTACGCCATGAACAAGAGCGCCGCCGCTGGCCTGCTGGGCTATGCCCGCGTC
AGCACCGACGACCAGGACTTGACCAACCAACGGGCCGAACTGCACGCGGCCGGCTGCACCAAGCTGTTTT
CCGAGAAGATCACCGGCACCAGGCGCGACCGCCCGGAGCTGGCCAGGATGCTTGACCACCTACGCCCTGG
CGACGTTGTGACAGTGACCAGGCTAGACCGCCTGGCCCGCAGCACCCGCGACCTACTGGACATTGCCGAG
CGCATCCAGGAGGCCGGCGCGGGCCTGCGTAGCCTGGCAGAGCCGTGGGCCGACACCACCACGCCGGCCG
GCCGCATGGTGTTGACCGTGTTCGCCGGCATTGCCGAGTTCGAGCGTTCCCTAATCATCGACCGCACCCG
GAGCGGGCGCGAGGCCGCCAAGGCCCGAGGCGTGAAGTTTGGCCCCCGCCCTACCCTCACCCCGGCACAG
ATCGCGCACGCCCGCGAGCTGATCGACCAGGAAGGCCGCACCGTGAAAGAGGCGGCTGCACTGCTTGGCG
TGCATCGCTCGACCCTGTACCGCGCACTTGAGCGCAGCGAGGAAGTGACGCCCACCGAGGCCAGGCGGCG
CGGTGCCTTCCGTGAGGACGCATTGACCGAGGCCGACGCCCTGGCGGCCGCCGAGAATGAACGCCAAGAG
GAACAAGCATGAAACCGCACCAGGACGGCCAGGACGAACCGTTTTTCATTACCGAAGAGATCGAGGCGGA
GATGATCGCGGCCGGGTACGTGTTCGAGCCGCCCGCGCACGTCTCAACCGTGCGGCTGCATGAAATCCTG
GCCGGTTTGTCTGATGCCAAGCTGGCGGCCTGGCCGGCCAGCTTGGCCGCTGAAGAAACCGAGCGCCGCC
GTCTAAAAAGGTGATGTGTATTTGAGTAAAACAGCTTGCGTCATGCGGTCGCTGCGTATATGATGCGATG
AGTAAATAAACAAATACGCAAGGGGAACGCATGAAGGTTATCGCTGTACTTAACCAGAAAGGCGGGTCAG
GCAAGACGACCATCGCAACCCATCTAGCCCGCGCCCTGCAACTCGCCGGGGCCGATGTTCTGTTAGTCGA
TTCCGATCCCCAGGGCAGTGCCCGCGATTGGGCGGCCGTGCGGGAAGATCAACCGCTAACCGTTGTCGGC
ATCGACCGCCCGACGATTGACCGCGACGTGAAGGCCATCGGCCGGCGCGACTTCGTAGTGATCGACGGAG
CGCCCCAGGCGGCGGACTTGGCTGTGTCCGCGATCAAGGCAGCCGACTTCGTGCTGATTCCGGTGCAGCC
AAGCCCTTACGACATATGGGCCACCGCCGACCTGGTGGAGCTGGTTAAGCAGCGCATTGAGGTCACGGAT
GGAAGGCTACAAGCGGCCTTTGTCGTGTCGCGGGCGATCAAAGGCACGCGCATCGGCGGTGAGGTTGCCG
AGGCGCTGGCCGGGTACGAGCTGCCCATTCTTGAGTCCCGTATCACGCAGCGCGTGAGCTACCCAGGCAC
TGCCGCCGCCGGCACAACCGTTCTTGAATCAGAACCCGAGGGCGACGCTGCCCGCGAGGTCCAGGCGCTG
GCCGCTGAAATTAAATCAAAACTCATTTGAGTTAATGAGGTAAAGAGAAAATGAGCAAAAGCACAAACAC
GCTAAGTGCCGGCCGTCCGAGCGCACGCAGCAGCAAGGCTGCAACGTTGGCCAGCCTGGCAGACACGCCA
GCCATGAAGCGGGTCAACTTTCAGTTGCCGGCGGAGGATCACACCAAGCTGAAGATGTACGCGGTACGCC
AAGGCAAGACCATTACCGAGCTGCTATCTGAATACATCGCGCAGCTACCAGAGTAAATGAGCAAATGAAT
AAATGAGTAGATGAATTTTAGCGGCTAAAGGAGGCGGCATGGAAAATCAAGAACAACCAGGCACCGACGC
CGTGGAATGCCCCATGTGTGGAGGAACGGGCGGTTGGCCAGGCGTAAGCGGCTGGGTTGCCTGCCGGCCC
TGCAATGGCACTGGAACCCCCAAGCCCGAGGAATCGGCGTGAGCGGTCGCAAACCATCCGGCCCGGTACA
AATCGGCGCGGCGCTGGGTGATGACCTGGTGGAGAAGTTGAAGGCCGCGCAGGCCGCCCAGCGGCAACGC
ATCGAGGCAGAAGCACGCCCCGGTGAATCGTGGCAAGCGGCCGCTGATCGAATCCGCAAAGAATCCCGGC
AACCGCCGGCAGCCGGTGCGCCGTCGATTAGGAAGCCGCCCAAGGGCGACGAGCAACCAGATTTTTTCGT
TCCGATGCTCTATGACGTGGGCACCCGCGATAGTCGCAGCATCATGGACGTGGCCGTTTTCCGTCTGTCG
AAGCGTGACCGACGAGCTGGCGAGGTGATCCGCTACGAGCTTCCAGACGGGCACGTAGAGGTTTCCGCAG
GGCCGGCCGGCATGGCCAGTGTGTGGGATTACGACCTGGTACTGATGGCGGTTTCCCATCTAACCGAATC
CATGAACCGATACCGGGAAGGGAAGGGAGACAAGCCCGGCCGCGTGTTCCGTCCACACGTTGCGGACGTA
CTCAAGTTCTGCCGGCGAGCCGATGGCGGAAAGCAGAAAGACGACCTGGTAGAAACCTGCATTCGGTTAA
ACACCACGCACGTTGCCATGCAGCGTACGAAGAAGGCCAAGAACGGCCGCCTGGTGACGGTATCCGAGGG
TGAAGCCTTGATTAGCCGCTACAAGATCGTAAAGAGCGAAACCGGGCGGCCGGAGTACATCGAGATCGAG
CTAGCTGATTGGATGTACCGCGAGATCACAGAAGGCAAGAACCCGGACGTGCTGACGGTTCACCCCGATT
ACTTTTTGATCGATCCCGGCATCGGCCGTTTTCTCTACCGCCTGGCACGCCGCGCCGCAGGCAAGGCAGA
AGCCAGATGGTTGTTCAAGACGATCTACGAACGCAGTGGCAGCGCCGGAGAGTTCAAGAAGTTCTGTTTC
ACCGTGCGCAAGCTGATCGGGTCAAATGACCTGCCGGAGTACGATTTGAAGGAGGAGGCGGGGCAGGCTG
GCCCGATCCTAGTCATGCGCTACCGCAACCTGATCGAGGGCGAAGCATCCGCCGGTTCCTAATGTACGGA
GCAGATGCTAGGGCAAATTGCCCTAGCAGGGGAAAAAGGTCGAAAAGGTCTCTTTCCTGTGGATAGCACG
TACATTGGGAACCCAAAGCCGTACATTGGGAACCGGAACCCGTACATTGGGAACCCAAAGCCGTACATTG
GGAACCGGTCACACATGTAAGTGACTGATATAAAAGAGAAAAAAGGCGATTTTTCCGCCTAAAACTCTTT
AAAACTTATTAAAACTCTTAAAACCCGCCTGGCCTGTGCATAACTGTCTGGCCAGCGCACAGCCGAAGAG
CTGCAAAAAGCGCCTACCCTTCGGTCGCTGCGCTCCCTACGCCCCGCCGCTTCGCGTCGGCCTATCGCGG
CCGCTGGCCGCTCAAAAATGGCTGGCCTACGGCCAGGCAATCTACCAGGGCGCGGACAAGCCGCGCCGTC
GCCACTCGACCGCCGGCGCCCACATCAAGGCACCCTGCCTCGCGCGTTTCGGTGATGACGGTGAAAACCT
CTGACACATGCAGCTCCCGGAGACGGTCACAGCTTGTCTGTAAGCGGATGCCGGGAGCAGACAAGCCCGT
CAGGGCGCGTCAGCGGGTGTTGGCGGGTGTCGGGGCGCAGCCATGACCCAGTCACGTAGCGATAGCGGAG
TGTATACTGGCTTAACTATGCGGCATCAGAGCAGATTGTACTGAGAGTGCACCATATGCGGTGTGAAATA
CCGCACAGATGCGTAAGGAGAAAATACCGCATCAGGCGCTCTTCCGCTTCCTCGCTCACTGACTCGCTGC
GCTCGGTCGTTCGGCTGCGGCGAGCGGTATCAGCTCACTCAAAGGCGGTAATACGGTTATCCACAGAATC
AGGGGATAACGCAGGAAAGAACATGTGAGCAAAAGGCCAGCAAAAGGCCAGGAACCGTAAAAAGGCCGCG
TTGCTGGCGTTTTTCCATAGGCTCCGCCCCCCTGACGAGCATCACAAAAATCGACGCTCAAGTCAGAGGT
GGCGAAACCCGACAGGACTATAAAGATACCAGGCGTTTCCCCCTGGAAGCTCCCTCGTGCGCTCTCCTGT
TCCGACCCTGCCGCTTACCGGATACCTGTCCGCCTTTCTCCCTTCGGGAAGCGTGGCGCTTTCTCATAGC
TCACGCTGTAGGTATCTCAGTTCGGTGTAGGTCGTTCGCTCCAAGCTGGGCTGTGTGCACGAACCCCCCG
TTCAGCCCGACCGCTGCGCCTTATCCGGTAACTATCGTCTTGAGTCCAACCCGGTAAGACACGACTTATC
GCCACTGGCAGCAGCCACTGGTAACAGGATTAGCAGAGCGAGGTATGTAGGCGGTGCTACAGAGTTCTTG
AAGTGGTGGCCTAACTACGGCTACACTAGAAGGACAGTATTTGGTATCTGCGCTCTGCTGAAGCCAGTTA
CCTTCGGAAAAAGAGTTGGTAGCTCTTGATCCGGCAAACAAACCACCGCTGGTAGCGGTGGTTTTTTTGT
TTGCAAGCAGCAGATTACGCGCAGAAAAAAAGGATCTCAAGAAGATCCTTTGATCTTTTCTACGGGGTCT
GACGCTCAGTGGAACGAAAACTCACGTTAAGGGCTGATGAATCCCCTAATGATTTTTATCAAAATCATTA
AGTTAAGGTAGATACACATCTTGTCATATGATCAAATGGTTTCGCCAAAAATCAATAATCAGACAACAAA
ATGTGCGAACTCGATATTTTACACGACTCTCTTTACCAATTCTGCCCCGAATTACACTTAAAACGACTCA
ACAGCTTAACGTTGGCTTGCCACGCCTTACTTGACTGTAAAACTCTCACTCTTACCGAACTTGGCCGTAA
CCTGCCAACCAAAGCGAGAACAAAACATAACATCAAACGAATCGACCGATTGTTAGGTAATCGTCACCTC
CACAAAGAGCGACTCGCTGTATACCGTTGGCATGCTAGCTTTATCTGTTCGGGCAATACGATGCCCATTG
TACTTGTTGACTGGTCTGATATCCGTGAGCAAAAACGGCTTATGGTATTGCGAGCTTCAGTCGCACTACA
CGGTCGTTCTGTTACTCTTTATGAGAAAGCGTTCCCGCTTTCAGAGCAATGTTCAAAGAAAGCTCATGAC
CAATTTCTAGCCGACCTTGCGAGCATTCTACCGAGTAACACCACACCGCTCATTGTCAGTGATGCTGGCT
TTAAAGTGCCATGGATTCTAGCAACTAACTTACCTGTTGAAATTCGAACACCCAAACAACTTGTTAATAT
CTATTCGAAGCGAATGCAGATTGAAGAAACCTTCCGAGACTTGAAAAGTCCTGCCTACGGACTAGGCCTA
CGCCATAGCCGAACGAGCAGCTCAGAGCGTTTTGATATCATGCTGCTAATCGCCCTGATGCTTCAACTAA
CATGTTGGCTTGCGGGCGTTCATGCTCAGAAACAAGGTTGGGACAAGCACTTCCAGGCTAACACAGTCAG
AAATCGAAACGTACTCTCAACAGTTCGCTTAGGCATGGAAGTTTTGCGGCATTCTGGCTACACAATAACA
AGGGAAGACTCACTCGTGGCTGCAACCCTGCTTACTCAAAATCTATTCACACATGGTTACGTTTTGGGGA
AATTATGAGGGGATCTCTCAGCGTTAAGGGATTTTGGTCATGCATTCTAGGTACTAAAACAATTCATCCA
GTAAAATATAATATTTTATTTTCTCCCAATCAGGCTTGATCCCCAGTAAGTCAAAAAATAGCTCGACATA
CTGTTCTTCCCCGATATCCTCCCTGATCGACCGGACGCAGAAGGCAATGTCATACCACTTGTCCGCCCTG
CCGCTTCTCCCAAGATCAATAAAGCCACTTACTTTGCCATCTTTCACAAAGATGTTGCTGTCTCCCAGGT
CGCCGTGGGAAAAGACAAGTTCCTCTTCGGGCTTTTCCGTCTTTAAAAAATCATACAGCTCGCGCGGATC
TTTAAATGGAGTGTCTTCTTCCCAGTTTTCGCAATCCACATCGGCCAGATCGTTATTCAGTAAGTAATCC
AATTCGGCTAAGCGGCTGTCTAAGCTATTCGTATAGGGACAATCCGATATGTCGATGGAGTGAAAGAGCC
TGATGCACTCCGCATACAGCTCGATAATCTTTTCAGGGCTTTGTTCATCTTCATACTCTTCCGAGCAAAG
GACGCCATCGGCCTCACTCATGAGCAGATTGCTCCAGCCATCATGCCGTTCAAAGTGCAGGACCTTTGGA
ACAGGCAGCTTTCCTTCCAGCCATAGCATCATGTCCTTTTCCCGTTCCACATCATAGGTGGTCCCTTTAT
ACCGGCTGTCCGTCATTTTTAAATATAGGTTTTCATTTTCTCCCACCAGCTTATATACCTTAGCAGGAGA
CATTCCTTCCGTATCTTTTACGCAGCGGTATTTTTCGATCAGTTTTTTCAATTCCGGTGATATTCTCATT
TTAGCCATTTATTATTTCCTTCCTCTTTTCTACAGTATTTAAAGATACCCCAAGAAGCTAATTATAACAA
GACGAACTCCAATTCACTGTTCCTTGCATTCTAAAACCTTAAATACCAGAAAACAGCTTTTTCAAAGTTG
TTTTCAAAGTTGGCGTATAACATAGTATCGACGGAGCCGATTTTGAAACCGCGGTGATCACAGGCAGCAA
CGCTCTGTCATCGTTACAATCAACATGCTACCCTCCGCGAGATCATCCGTGTTTCAAACCCGGCAGCTTA
GTTGCCGTTCTTCCGAATAGCATCGGTAACATGAGCAAAGTCTGCCGCCTTACAACGGCTCTCCCGCTGA
CGCCGTCCCGGACTGATGGGCTGCCTGTATCGAGTGGTGATTTTGTGCCGAGCTGCCGGTCGGGGAGCTG
TTGGCTGGCTGG
